Addgene plasmid #32733: -962 human cyclin D1 promoter TCF (1) site mutant pGL3Basic
Depositing lab: Frank McCormick. Depositing organization: University of California, San Francisco (UCSF). Publication: Beta-catenin regulates expression of cyclin D1 in colon carcinoma cells. Tetsu O, McCormick F. Nature. 1999 Apr 1;398(6726):422-6. 10.1038/18884 PubMed 10201372.
Backbone
  Vector backbone: pGL3Basic
  Backbone manufacturer: Promega
  Backbone size w/o insert (bp): 4818
  Vector type: Luciferase
Growth in bacteria
  Bacterial resistance: Ampicillin, 100 μg/mL
  Growth temperature: 37°C
  Growth strain: DH5alpha
  Copy number: High Copy
Gene/Insert
  Gene/Insert name: CCND1 promoter
  Species: H. sapiens (human)
  Insert size (bp): 1096
  Mutation: -75 TCF(1) site CTTTGAT deletion
  Entrez Gene: CCND1 (a.k.a. BCL1, D11S287E, PRAD1, U21B31)
  Promoter: -962 CCND1
  Cloning method: Restriction Enzyme; 5′ cloning site KpnI (not destroyed); 3′ cloning site Hind3 (not destroyed)
  Sequencing primers: 5′ RVprimer3; 3′ GLprimer2
Terms and licenses: Academic/Nonprofit Terms; Industry Terms: Not Available to Industry
How to cite: -962 human cyclin D1 promoter TCF (1) site mutant pGL3Basic was a gift from Frank McCormick (Addgene plasmid # 32733 ; http://n2t.net/addgene:32733 ; RRID:Addgene_32733)
