[The description below was written by a language model from this plasmid's Addgene catalogue record.]
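Description:
-962 human cyclin D1 promoter TCF (1) site mutant pGL3Basic is a firefly luciferase reporter plasmid built on the Promega pGL3-Basic backbone (about 4.8 kb without insert), a vector that carries a promoterless luciferase gene so that reporter output depends on whatever regulatory DNA is cloned upstream. It is propagated in E. coli as a high-copy plasmid under ampicillin selection. No feature table accompanies the record, so details of the backbone elements beyond these catalogue fields are not documented here.

The insert is a roughly 1.1 kb fragment of the human CCND1 (cyclin D1) promoter extending from position -962, placed between the KpnI and HindIII sites of the polylinker, both of which remain intact, so that the fragment sits directly upstream of luciferase and drives its transcription. The defining change is a deletion of the short TCF(1) binding motif located around position -75, which removes one consensus site for TCF/LEF transcription factors, the DNA-binding partners through which beta-catenin activates target genes. The construct is therefore a site-specific mutant meant for comparison with the corresponding wild-type promoter reporter. After transfection into mammalian cells, differences in luciferase activity indicate how much this particular TCF element contributes to cyclin D1 promoter activity. The associated work concerns regulation of cyclin D1 expression by beta-catenin in colon carcinoma cells, which fits use of this plasmid for promoter dissection in Wnt/beta-catenin signalling studies.
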