>Addgene plasmid #32733 | -962 human cyclin D1 promoter TCF (1) site mutant pGL3Basic | addgene partial sequence | sequence record 39795 | LucNrev 5'-CCTTATGCAGTTGCTCTCC-3'
GGCGCCGGGCCTTTCTTTATGTTTTTGGCGTCTTCCATGGTGGCTTTACCAACAGTACCGGAATGCCAAG
CTTATCGATTTCGAACCCCTGGGGAGGGCTGTGGGTCCTGGCTGGGTCCGCGCTCGGCTCTCGCTTCTGC
TGCCCCGCGCTCCCTCGCGCTCTTCTGCCCCTCGCCGGAGCGTGCGGACTCTGCTGCTCGCTGCTACTGC
GCCGACAGCCCTCTGGAGGCTCCAGGACTTTGCAACTTCAACAAAACTCCCCTGTAGTCCGTGTGACGTT
ACTGTTGTTAAGCAAAGCCCGGCAGAGAATGGGAGCGGGAGGGGGGCGGGGGCGGGCGCAGGGGGAGGGG
GCGCGGGCGCCAAACGCCGGGAGCAGCGAGGGGCAGAGCCCAAAAGCCATCCCTGAGGCGCCGCGCCTGC
CCTGCGGCGGAGTTGCCCCTGTAGTCCGGTTTTCATAGAAATGCAAATCGCCCCGCTGCAGCCTTTCTCC
CCGCCAGGGAAGAGGGGTGCAGGGGGCCCCGTCCGCCTCGAGTGGGTCCCCCGGGATTTAGGGGGTGAGG
TGGAGGTGGCTCTGCAGTAGGGGACAACTAGGAAGGCCGGCAGGCCACACGCAGCCTGGGGAGACCAC
