>Addgene plasmid #32733 | -962 human cyclin D1 promoter TCF (1) site mutant pGL3Basic | addgene partial sequence | sequence record 39807 | RVprimer3 5'-CTAGCAAAATAGGCTGTCCC-3'
TTTCTCTATCGATAGGTACCGAGCTCTTACGCGTGCTAGCCCGGGCTCGAGATCCCCGGGTACTAAAAAA
AATGAGTCAGAATGGAGATCACTGTTTCTCAGCTTTCCATTCAGAGGTGTGTTTCTCCCGGTTAAATTGC
CGGCACGGGAAGGGAGGGGGTGCAGTTGGGGACCCCCGCAAGGACCGACTGGTCAAGGTAGGAAGGCAGC
CCGAAGAGTCTCCAGGCTAGAAGGACAAGATGAAGGAAATGCTGGCCACCATCTTGGGCTGCTGCTGGAA
TTTTCGGGCATTTATTTTATTTTATTTTTTGAGCGAGCGCATGCTAAGCTGAAATCCCTTTAACTTTTAG
GGTTACCCCCTTGGGCATTTGCAACGACGCCCCTGTGCGCCGGAATGAAACTTGCACAGGGGTTGTGTGC
CCGGTCCTCCCCGTCCTTGCATGCTAAATTAGTTCTTGCAATTTACACGTGTTAATGAAAATGAAAGAAG
ATGCAGTCGCTGAGATTCTTTGGCCGTCTGTCCGCCCGTGGGTGCCCTCGTGGCGTTCTTGGAAATGCGC
CCATTCTGCCGGCTTGGATATGGGGTGTCGCCGCGCCCCAGTCACCCCTTCTCGTGGTCTCCCCAGGCTG
CGTGTGGCCTGCCGGCCTTCCTA
